>Addgene plasmid #221819 | pTwist Amp_d5-HT7R-sfGFP11-HA-CRISPR-HDR-donor | addgene full sequence | sequence record 439892 | Addgene NGS Result
GTAAAGGCCGACATGATGATGCCCAGAGTGGTGGAGGCCTTCTTCTCTTTGGCCAGTTGAAACCGCAGCT
TCTTGTGGTGCGGAGAGCCCAGGAGTCCGGTCGAGCCACTAACGCCACCCCCACTGCCGTGCCCAGCCAG
TGCGCCTCCTCCGCTGCTCAGACCCCCACAGGTGGAGTAGGTGAGCGAAGTGTTGCCCACGCTGCTGTGC
CTCTGGCCATTTCCCGAGCTGGCCAGCTCCGTGTGGCCCAAGGGCGGAGCCTGCGGGGCCGATGGCGATC
CTGTGCCATTGAGCGCCTGTTGCAAATGCGTCTGGGCGCGTTTCTCTTCCAGGACAATCCGCCTCGCCGC
CCTGAAGATCTGGTAGTACACAAACAGCATCACCGAGAGTGGTATGTAAAATGAGCCCAGGGTGGCGTAG
ATCTGATATGCGAAGTTCTGGCACACCGTGCAGATAGGCTGGCCCTCCTCGTCCTCGTGCTCGTTGCCCA
GGATCAGCAGAGGAGGCAATGAGATGCAGGCGGCGGCCAGCCAGACGATGCCCACGCACAGCATCATTCG
CCGAGGAGTCCTCTTCACGCCGTACTCCAGGGGCTTCGTGATGGCCAGGTATCGATCCACGGAAATGGCA
CACAGATTCAGAATCGAGGCCGTGCAGCACAGCACATCGAAGGACACCCAGATGTCGCAGAGCAGCGGTC
CAAAGTTCCACTTCTCCAGCACTTCATAAAGCAAGGCCATGGGCATCACCAGAAGAGCCACACAGAGATC
CGAAAGAGCCAAGGACACCAAAAGGTAATTGCAGGGTCTCCTCAATTTCCGCACCATGCAAACGGCTATG
CAGACCAGGACATTGCCCACTACAGTGGCTAGCATAATTAGGTCAGGCGGAATGGCACTTCCTTCCAGAT
GCGTGCGGATTATGCATGACTGGCCGTCGTTTTACAACGTCGTGACTGGGAAAACCCTGGCGCTTGTGGT
GGATCACAGTTATTGGAGACTTCCTTGGCCGTACGATGGGTTTTGTTTCAGGTATCTGGCACTTTTCGGG
GAAATGTGCGCGGAACCCCTATTTGTTTATTTTTCTAAATACATTCAAATATGTATCCGCTCATGAGACA
ATAACCCTGATAAATGCTTCAATAATATTGAAAAAGGAAGAGTATGAGTATTCAACATTTCCGTGTCGCC
CTTATTCCCTTTTTTGCGGCATTTTGCCTTCCTGTTTTTGCTCACCCAGAAACGCTGGTGAAAGTAAAAG
ATGCTGAAGATCAGTTGGGTGCACGAGTGGGTTACATCGAACTGGATCTCAACAGCGGTAAGATCCTTGA
GAGTTTTCGCCCCGAAGAACGTTTTCCAATGATGAGCACTTTTAAAGTTCTGCTATGTGGCGCGGTATTA
TCCCGTATTGACGCCGGGCAAGAGCAACTCGGTCGCCGCATACACTATTCTCAGAATGACTTGGTTGAGT
ACTCACCAGTCACAGAAAAGCATCTTACGGATGGCATGACAGTAAGAGAATTATGCAGTGCTACCATAAC
CATGAGTGATAACACTGCGGCCAACTTACTTCTGACAACGATCGGAGGACCGAAGGAGCTAACCGCTTTT
TTGCACAACATGGGGGATCATGTAACTCGCCTTGATCGTTGGGAACCGGAGCTGAATGAAGCCATACCAA
ACGACGAGCGTGACACCACGATGCCTGTAGCAATGGCAACAACGTTGCGCAAACTATTAACTGGCGAACT
ACTTACTCTAGCTTCCCGGCAACAATTAATAGACTGGATGGAGGCGGATAAAGTTGCAGGACCACTTCTG
CGCTCGGCCCTTCCGGCTGGCTGGTTTATTGCTGATAAATCTGGAGCCGGTGAGCGTGGCTCTCGCGGTA
TCATTGCAGCACTGGGGCCAGATGGTAAGCCCTCCCGTATCGTAGTTATCTACACGACGGGGAGTCAGGC
AACTATGGATGAACGAAATAGACAGATCGCTGAGATAGGTGCCTCACTGATTAAGCATTGGTAACTGTCA
GACCAAGTTTACTCATATATACTTTAGATTGATTTAAAACTTCATTTTTAATTTAAAAGGATCTAGGTGA
AGATCCTTGAATTGCCATTATCAACAAGTTTGTACAAAAAAGCAGGCTCCGAATTGGTATCACGAGGACG
ATTTGAAGCCCCCTACCCATTTACGCTGACTTGACGGGACGGCGGCTTTGTTGAATAGAGCGTCAGACCC
CGTAGAAAAGATCAAAGGATCTTCTTGAGATCCTTTTTTTCTGCGCGTAATCTGCTGCTTGCAAACAAAA
AAACCACCGCTACCAGCGGTGGTTTGTTTGCCGGATCAAGAGCTACCAACTCTTTTTCCGAAGGTAACTG
GCTTCAGCAGAGCGCAGATACCAAATACTGTTCTTCTAGTGTAGCCGTAGTTAGGCCACCACTTCAAGAA
CTCTGTAGCACCGCCTACATACCTCGCTCTGCTAATCCTGTTACCAGTGGCTGCTGCCAGTGGCGATAAG
TCGTGTCTTACCGGGTTGGACTCAAGACGATAGTTACCGGATAAGGCGCAGCGGTCGGGCTGAACGGGGG
GTTCGTGCACACAGCCCAGCTTGGAGCGAACGACCTACACCGAACTGAGATACCTACAGCGTGAGCTATG
AGAAAGCGCCACGCTTCCCGAAGGGAGAAAGGCGGACAGGTATCCGGTAAGCGGCAGGGTCGGAACAGGA
GAGCGCACGAGGGAGCTTCCAGGGGGAAACGCCTGGTATCTTTATAGTCCTGTCGGGTTTCGCCACCTCT
GACTTGAGCGTCGATTTTTGTGATGCTCGTCAGGGGGGCGGAGCCTATGGAAAAACGCCAGCAACGCGGC
CTTTTTACGGTTCCTGGCCTTTTGCTGGCCTTTTGCTCACATGTTCTTTCCAGCGACATATGCCATACGC
CGAACTGAACTCCACCTAATGTCTTGGAGATTGTCGGATAGCGCGGAATAGGATTGTGCCCTCTGAGCGG
ATAACAATTTCACACAGGAAACAGCTATGACCATGACACATGCATCCACCATCGCAGACTTATCATCACT
GAGCCTCCACCTAGCCTATAATTGCGGCCGCAGGGGGCTGGGTATTTACAGTGGATAGCTTCTTGCTCAA
AACGTAAATATATCTAGGTTAATCAGTAGGCTTAATTTGGCTGCAATCTGCAGTTTGTAAATTTAATTTT
TGGCTCAGTTTGAGTATCGCAAATCAACTAACTACGCTGGCAAATTTTGGGATGGGGACTGTGGGATCTT
TTTCTTGTTCTGGGAGGTATCAATAGATTCGATAACGATTGTGTCTCATATCCGGTGCTGATTGTTTTCG
AAACATAAAAGGAACCGTAGAAACCTGTCACAGTTACAACCGTGTGTGTGTGTGTGTGTATGATTGGTTG
GTGAGTGTGATTGTGTGCGTGGCACGCACCACGTCGATTGCTTAGTTCTACATTTAAAATTACAACAACA
AGTTACATTTAGAGGAGTCGTCTACAATTCGCACATTGCTGCAAGTTTCAGGGGGTGCACATATACAGAG
ATACGCTACGCTACTAGCACTACTACATACAAATATCCATGTGTGTGTACTGGGGTGGTGGCAATATGCG
GGGAAAGGTAATATTTGCTCTGCTTTCCGTACGTTTTCTTTTGAGTCAATGGGGGGTCTGCAATCAATGT
AACCCTTATAAACATATCGTTAAATTTAATAGAAAATTAATTTATAGACAATTAACGGACATGATCAAAC
TCTCAGTTACAAATAATATTAGATGATTATTTCTGCTAAATAAACTATACCAACGCGGTACTTTAAACAG
CCCAGAGCCTACTTTTCCCACTTAAAACTTTACATTTCCTAATTGTTTAAGATGTACACCCCAGTGTTTA
TACCTAAGTGTGTGAGTGTGTCGAGCAGAGGAGTCGCCTTCTTCCGGAAACCTAGGGAAGACCCTTCGAG
CAGCTCAGATTCGCTTGGATAGGCTCCTTTCTCCGGAATGGAGGTCCTCGTGGATGGTCTAGAGTTAAGC
GTAATCTGGAACATCGTATGGGTAACTAGTGATGCCGGCGGCGTTCACGTACTCGTGCAGCACCATGTGG
TCCCGGCTGCCTCCTCCGCTGCCTCCGTCGCCTCCGCTTCCTCCATCGCCGAGAAAGCTCTCCCTCGCCC
CGTGCCTCTCATCGCCCAGCATCACCCGCTGCGAGGGAGGCTCGCCATACTGATCCTGGTAGTAGTTCTC
CCGCATCATGGTGTTCAGGCTGGAGCAGCGGAAGTAGAGGATCTCCTGGAAGGGTTTGCGGAAATCCCTG
TTCAGAGTGGCGTAGATAATAGGGTTCAGCAGGGAGTTGGCATAGCCCAGCCAGAGGAATAGAGACGAGA
GCGATGCCGGTACGTGCATTGTCTCGAAAGGACGAATTAGGGCCAGGATAAAGAATGGCAGCCAGCAGAC
G
Features (pLannotate 1.2.2; 7 found; start..end, strand, type, name):
    929..972     +  CDS            lacZα (fragment): LacZα fragment of β-galactosidase; lacZ fragment
   1059..1163    +  promoter       AmpR promoter: bla
   1164..2024    +  CDS            AmpR: β-lactamase; bla; confers resistance to ampicillin, carbenicillin, and related antibiotics
   2124..2148    +  protein_bind   attB1: mutant version of attB; recombination site for the Gateway® BP reaction BP Clonase™
   2265..2853    +  rep_origin     ori: high-copy-number ColE1/pMB1/pBR322/pUC origin of replication
   4056..4084    -  CDS            3xHA (fragment): three tandem HA epitope tags
   4181..848     -  CDS            5-HT7 (fragment) (across the origin): 5HT1R_DROME - Also known as 5HT-R1. Experimental evidence at transcript level: Swiss-Prot protein existence level 2. G-protein coupled receptor for 5-hydroxytryptamine (serotonin). Also functions as a receptor for various alkaloids. Ligand binding causes a conformation change that triggers signaling via guanine nucleotide-binding proteins (G proteins) and modulates the activity of down-stream effectors, such as adenylate cyclase. Signaling activates adenylate cyclase activity. From Drosophila melanogaster (Fruit fly).
