[The description below was written by a language model from this plasmid's Addgene catalogue record and pLannotate feature annotations shown in this document.]
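Description:
pTwist Amp_d5-HT7R-sfGFP11-HA-CRISPR-HDR-donor is a homology-directed repair template built in the commercial pTwist Amp High Copy cloning backbone. It is designed to knock a GFP11-HA tag into the end of the coding frame of the Drosophila melanogaster serotonin receptor 5-HT7. The plasmid (about 4.5 kb by the full sequencing record) is maintained in E. coli through a high-copy ColE1/pUC-type origin. Selection is with ampicillin, via a β-lactamase gene driven by its own bla promoter. Short remnants of lacZα and an attB1-like site are annotated in the backbone, and they appear to play no role in the donor's function.

The insert is described as a GFP11-HA donor flanked by homology arms. On the reverse strand, the feature table shows a large fragment of the 5-HT7 receptor coding sequence spanning the plasmid's numbering origin. This fits a homology arm covering the C-terminal end of the gene. A short match to HA epitope sequence lies nearby. The sfGFP11 segment and the other homology arm were not picked up by the automated annotation, so their exact boundaries are not given in the record. No promoter for expression in fly or mammalian cells is annotated, despite the catalogue's "expression" vector-type labels. This is expected for a donor meant to place the tag under the control of the endogenous locus. No Cas9 or guide RNA cassette is annotated, so these would have to be supplied separately.

GFP11 is the small eleventh β-strand of split superfolder GFP, which fluoresces only when complemented by the GFP1-10 fragment. Tagging the native receptor in this way allows cell-type-restricted visualisation of endogenous 5-HT7R wherever GFP1-10 is expressed. The HA epitope allows antibody-based detection. The associated work concerns serotonin signalling during an olfactory critical period.
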