Addgene plasmid #221819: pTwist Amp_d5-HT7R-sfGFP11-HA-CRISPR-HDR-donor
Purpose: Donor plasmid for inserting GFP11-HA to the end of Drosophila 5-HT7R coding frame
Depositing lab: Quentin Gaudry. Depositing organization: University of Maryland, College Park. Publication: Serotonin acts through multiple cellular targets during an olfactory critical period. Mallick A, Tan HL, Epstein JM, Gaudry Q, Dacks AM. bioRxiv [Preprint]. 2024 Apr 14:2024.04.14.589413. doi: 10.1101/2024.04.14.589413. PubMed 38645269.
Backbone
  Vector backbone: pTwist Amp High Copy
  Backbone manufacturer: TWIST Bioscience
  Vector type: Mammalian Expression, Insect Expression, CRISPR
Growth in bacteria
  Bacterial resistance: Ampicillin, 100 μg/mL
  Growth temperature: 37°C
  Growth strain: DH5alpha
  Copy number: High Copy
Gene/Insert
  Gene/Insert name: GFP11-HA donor with homology arms
  Species: D. melanogaster (fly)
  Cloning method: Restriction Enzyme; 5′ cloning site unknown (unknown if destroyed)
  Sequencing primers: 5′ M13 fwd; 3′ M13 rev
Terms and licenses: Academic/Nonprofit Terms; Industry Terms: Not Available to Industry
Depositor comments: Please visit https://doi.org/10.1101/2024.04.14.589413 for bioRxiv preprint.
How to cite: pTwist Amp_d5-HT7R-sfGFP11-HA-CRISPR-HDR-donor was a gift from Quentin Gaudry (Addgene plasmid # 221819 ; http://n2t.net/addgene:221819 ; RRID:Addgene_221819)
